Addgene plasmid #168574: pDONR223 HCoV-HKU1 NSP7_nostop
Purpose: Gateway-compatible Entry vector
Depositing lab: Fritz Roth. Depositing organization: Sinai Health System. Publication: A resource of human coronavirus protein-coding sequences in a flexible, multipurpose Gateway Entry clone collection. Weller B, Lin CW, Pogoutse O, Sauer M, Marin-de la Rosa N, Strobel A, Young V, Knapp JJ, Rayhan A, Falter C, Kim DK, Roth FP, Falter-Braun P. G3 (Bethesda). 2023 Jul 5;13(7):jkad105. doi: 10.1093/g3journal/jkad105. PubMed 37267226.
Backbone
  Vector backbone: pDONR223
  Backbone manufacturer: Rual et al, Genome Res. 14:2128-2135, 2004.
  Backbone size w/o insert (bp): 5005
  Vector type: Other
Growth in bacteria
  Bacterial resistance: Spectinomycin, 50 μg/mL
  Growth temperature: 37°C
  Growth strain: DH5alpha
  Copy number: Unknown
Gene/Insert
  Gene/Insert name: NSP7
  Species: Other
  Insert size (bp): 276
  Entrez Gene: ORF1ab (a.k.a. HCHV1gp1)
  Cloning method: Gateway Cloning
  Sequencing primers: 5′ m13-For; 3′ m13-Rev
Resource information
  A portion of this plasmid was derived from a plasmid made by: Falter-Braun Lab
Terms and licenses: Academic/Nonprofit Terms; Industry Terms
How to cite: pDONR223 HCoV-HKU1 NSP7_nostop was a gift from Fritz Roth (Addgene plasmid # 168574 ; http://n2t.net/addgene:168574 ; RRID:Addgene_168574)
