[The description below was written by a language model from this plasmid's Addgene catalogue record.]
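Description:
pDONR223 HCoV-HKU1 NSP7_nostop is a Gateway-compatible Entry clone built in the pDONR223 donor backbone. It is a bacterial cloning vector rather than an expression vector. It is propagated in standard E. coli cloning strains such as DH5alpha under spectinomycin selection; the record lists its copy number as unknown and includes no feature table, so the origin of replication and other backbone elements are not itemised.

The insert is the 276 bp coding sequence for non-structural protein 7 (NSP7) of human coronavirus HKU1. NSP7 is one of the mature products encoded within the viral ORF1ab replicase polyprotein gene. The insert was introduced by Gateway recombination, so as in any Entry clone the open reading frame should sit between attL recombination sites, with M13 forward and reverse primer sites flanking it for sequence verification. The "nostop" designation indicates that the ORF lacks a terminal stop codon. After LR recombination into a Destination vector, translation can therefore read through into a C-terminal tag or fusion partner supplied by that vector.

No promoter driving the insert is recorded, which fits its role as a shuttle intermediate: expression context, tags and host range are all set by the chosen Destination vector. The plasmid belongs to a collection of human coronavirus protein-coding sequences assembled as a flexible, multipurpose Entry clone resource. The collection allows viral ORFs to be moved quickly into different expression or assay systems, though the record does not name specific downstream applications for this clone.
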