>Addgene plasmid #168574 | pDONR223 HCoV-HKU1 NSP7_nostop | depositor partial sequence | sequence record 326783 | Inserted CDS without stop codon
ATGTCAAAATTGACTGATGTGAAATGTGCTAATGTTGTTTTGTTAAATTGTTTACAGCATTTGCATGTTG
CTTCTAATTCTAAGTTGTGGCAGTATTGTAGTGTTTTACATAATGAAATACTATCTACTTCAGATTTGAG
TGTAGCTTTTGATAAGCTTGCTCAATTATTGATTGTTTTATTCGCCAATCCTGCTGCAGTTGATACTAAG
TGTCTTGCAAGTATAGATGAAGTTAGCGATGATTATGTTCAAGATAGTACCGTTTTGCAGGCTTTGCAAT
AA
